Addgene plasmid #66779: pAAV Syn hBE Rh Guanylyl Cyclase1 2A tDimer
Purpose: The rhodopsin-guanylyl cyclase of the aquatic fungus Blastocladiella emersonii enables fast optical control of cGMP signaling
Depositing lab: Thomas Oertner. Depositing organization: Universitaetsklinikum Hamburg-Eppendorf. Publication: The rhodopsin-guanylyl cyclase of the aquatic fungus Blastocladiella emersonii enables fast optical control of cGMP signaling. Scheib U, Stehfest K, Gee CE, Korschen HG, Fudim R, Oertner TG, Hegemann P. Sci Signal. 2015 Aug 11;8(389):rs8. doi: 10.1126/scisignal.aab0611. PubMed 26268609.
Backbone
  Vector backbone: pAAV
  Backbone manufacturer: Stratagene
  Backbone size w/o insert (bp): 4562
  Total vector size (bp): 7964
  Vector type: Mammalian Expression, AAV
Growth in bacteria
  Bacterial resistance: Ampicillin, 100 μg/mL
  Growth temperature: 37°C
  Growth strain: XL1 Blue
  Copy number: High Copy
Gene/Insert 1
  Gene/Insert name: hbeRhGC (alt names: humanized Rhodopsin Guanylyl Cyclase 1; fungal rhodopsin guanylyl cyclase)
  Species: Blastocladiella emersonii
  Insert size (bp): 1878
  GenBank ID: KP731361 KF309499
  Promoter: human Synapsin
  Cloning method: Restriction Enzyme; 5′ cloning site EcoRI (not destroyed); 3′ cloning site KpnI (not destroyed)
  Sequencing primers: 5′ GACTCAGCGCTGCCTCAGTCTG;CTGCGGAGTAGAAAAAGC;GCCAGAAACCCAGAGAAGA;GCGGCCTGAGGTGGATTCG;GACGCTTATCTGGGAGTG; 3′ CGCTCCCACTTGAAGCCCTC
Gene/Insert 2
  Gene/Insert name: red fluorescent protein (alt name: tDimer 2)
  Species: Discoma sp.
  Insert size (bp): 1395
  Promoter: human Synapsin
  Cloning method: Restriction Enzyme; 5′ cloning site BamHI (not destroyed); 3′ cloning site HindIII (not destroyed)
  Sequencing primers: 5′ ggcagaggaagtcttctaacat; 3′ gtaatccagaggttgattatcg
Resource information
  A portion of this plasmid was derived from a plasmid made by: hBE Rh GC originally from P.Hegemann-HU-Berlin Germany tDimer originally from R.Tsien USD USA
Terms and licenses: Academic/Nonprofit Terms; Industry Terms: Not Available to Industry
How to cite: pAAV Syn hBE Rh Guanylyl Cyclase1 2A tDimer was a gift from Thomas Oertner (Addgene plasmid # 66779 ; http://n2t.net/addgene:66779 ; RRID:Addgene_66779)
