[The description below was written by a language model from this plasmid's Addgene catalogue record and pLannotate feature annotations shown in this document.]
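Description:
pAAV Syn hBE Rh Guanylyl Cyclase1 2A tDimer is a 7,964 bp AAV transfer plasmid for mammalian expression, built on the Stratagene pAAV backbone. It is designed to express a light-activated guanylyl cyclase together with a red fluorescent marker in neurons. In bacteria it is maintained as a high-copy plasmid through a ColE1/pUC-type origin and selected with ampicillin (AmpR, β-lactamase, under its own promoter). An M13 phage origin and small pBR322-derived remnants (bom and rop fragments) are also annotated in the backbone. Two AAV2 inverted terminal repeats flank the expression cassette, so this region can be packaged into recombinant AAV particles when replication, capsid and helper functions are supplied in trans.

The human synapsin I promoter, which confers neuron-specific expression, drives the cassette. It transcribes a humanized coding sequence for the rhodopsin-guanylyl cyclase of the aquatic fungus Blastocladiella emersonii (hbeRhGC, about 1.9 kb). This enzyme was not recognised by the automated annotation, but it presumably lies in the unannotated interval between the promoter and the fluorescent protein. According to the construct name, a 2A peptide sequence joins it to tdimer2(12), a tandem-dimer fluorescent protein derived from Discosoma. This arrangement would let both proteins be made from one transcript as separate polypeptides, so that fluorescence marks the cells carrying the cyclase. A WPRE downstream enhances transcript expression, and the human growth hormone polyadenylation signal terminates the message.

The stated purpose is fast optical control of cGMP signaling. Illuminating expressing neurons activates the rhodopsin-coupled cyclase to produce cGMP, making the construct an optogenetic tool that can be delivered by transfection or by AAV.
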