Features (pLannotate 1.2.2; 14 found; start..end, strand, type, name):
     27..474     +  promoter       hSyn promoter: human synapsin I promoter; confers neuron-specific expression (Kügler et al., 2003)
   2463..3854    +  CDS            tdimer2(12): tdimer2(12) is a basic (constitutively fluorescent) orange fluorescent protein published in 2002, derived from Discosoma sp.. It has low acid sensitivity.
   3885..4473    +  misc_feature   WPRE: woodchuck hepatitis virus posttranscriptional regulatory element
   4474..4494    +  misc_feature   MCS (fragment): pBluescript multiple cloning site
   4553..5029    +  polyA_signal   hGH poly(A) signal: human growth hormone polyadenylation signal
   5069..5209    +  repeat_region  AAV2 ITR: inverted terminal repeat of adeno-associated virus serotype 2 inverted
   5214..5265    -  misc_feature   bom (fragment): basis of mobility region from pBR322
   5284..5664    +  rep_origin     M13 ori (sequence partly withheld): M13 bacteriophage origin of replication; arrow indicates direction of (+) strand synthesis
   5740..5789    -  misc_feature   bom (fragment): basis of mobility region from pBR322
   5891..5926    -  CDS            rop (fragment): Rop protein, which maintains plasmids at low copy number; rop
   6021..6125    +  promoter       AmpR promoter: bla
   6126..6986    +  CDS            AmpR: β-lactamase; bla; confers resistance to ampicillin, carbenicillin, and related antibiotics
   7157..7745    +  rep_origin     ori: high-copy-number ColE1/pMB1/pBR322/pUC origin of replication
   7807..7947    -  repeat_region  AAV2 ITR: inverted terminal repeat of adeno-associated virus serotype 2 inverted
>Addgene plasmid #66779 | pAAV Syn hBE Rh Guanylyl Cyclase1 2A tDimer | depositor full sequence | sequence record 114201 | pAAV Syn hBE Rh Guanylyl Cyclase1 2A tDimer sequence 7964 bps
CTAGACTGCAGAGGGCCCTGCGTATGAGTGCAAGTGGGTTTTAGGACCAGGATGAGGCGGGGTGGGGGTG
CCTACCTGACGACCGACCCCGACCCACTGGACAAGCACCCAACCCCCATTCCCCAAATTGCGCATCCCCT
ATCAGAGAGGGGGAGGGGAAACAGGATGCGGCGAGGCGCGTGCGCACTGCCAGCTTCAGCACCGCGGACA
GTGCCTTCGCCCCCGCCTGGCGGCGCGCGCCACCGCCGCCTCAGCACTGAAGGCGCGCTGACGTCACTCG
CCGGTCCCCCGCAAACTCCCCTTCCCGGCCACCTTGGTCGCGTCCGCGCCGCCGCCGGCCCAGCCGGACC
GCACCACGCGAGGCGCGAGATAGGGGGGCACGGGCGCGACCATCTGCGCTGCGGCGCCGGCGACTCAGCG
CTGCCTCAGTCTGCGGTGGGCAGCGGAGGAGTCGTGTCGTGCCTGAGAGCGCAGTCGAATTCGCAATAAT
GTCTATGAAAGATAAGGATAATAACCTGAGAGGAGCTTGTTCTAGCTGTAACTGCCCTGAATACTGTTTT
AGCCCAACTTCCACCCTGTGCGACGATTGCAAGTGTTCCGTGACCAAACACCCAATCGTCGAACAGCCCC
TGTCCCGAAACGGATCTTTCCGGAGCTCCGGAGCAAGTCTGCTGCCATCACCTTCTAGTCCCAATGTGAA
GATTACCTCTACAGTCGGCCTGCGGAGTAGAAAAAGCGAGTCCCAGGCAAACGTGCGCGGGTCTATGATC
TCTAACAGTAATTCAGGAAGCCGATCCAACAATAGTGGAGGAGCAGGAGGAGGGTCAGGAGGCTCAAGCT
CCTCTAAGGGGGGCAGCGCCCTGGCTAACTACCAGTCCGCTATGTCTGAGCTGTGGTCTTGGAATATGAT
GCTGAGTACTCCTTCACTGAAATTCCTGACCGTGCAGTTTACCACATGGATTGTGCTGACTACCGTCGGC
GCCATCTACACTCTGTTCTTTCATGAAAGACAGGCTTATAATAGGGGGTGGGCAGACATCTGGTACGGCT
ATGGGGCTTTCGGATTTGGCCTGGGGCTGAGCTTCGCATATATGGGCTTCACCGGCGCCAGAAACCCAGA
GAAGAAAGCTCTGAGCCTGTGCCTGCTGGGGGTGAATTTCATTAGCTTTATGTCCTACATCATCATCATG
CTGCGGCTGACTCCCACCATCGAAGGCACCATGGCCAACCCAGTGGAGCCCGCTAGATATCTGGAATGGA
TCGCCACTTGCCCTGTCCTGATCCTGCTGATTAGCGAGATCACCCAGTACCCTCACGACCCATATAAAGT
GATCGTCAATGATTACGCCCTGTGCCTGGCAGGATTCGTGGGAGCAATCAGCGCCCAGCAGCCATGGGGC
GACCTGGCACATTTCGTGAGCTGCCTGTGCTTTTCCTACGTGGTCTATTCTCTGTGGAGTTGCTTCACAG
GGGCTATCGATGGAGAGACTCAGTGTAACGTGGAAAAAAGCGGCCTGAGGTGGATTCGCTTTTCAACAAT
CACAACTTGGAGCCTGTTCCCCATTACCTGGTTTTCATATACAAGCGGCCTGATCTCTTTCACTGTGGCA
GAGGCCGGGTTTAGTATGATTGACATCGGAGCCAAGGTCTTCCTGACCCTGGTGCTGGTCAACAGCACAG
TGGAACAGGCACAGAATCAGAAAGTCGACGCCATTACCGCTATCGCAGAGGAACTGGAGAACCAGATTAA
CAATTGTGATGCCATCCTGCAGAAGATGATGCCCGAGGGCGTGCTGGAACAGCTGAAGAATGGGCAGGCT
ACTGAGGCAAAAGAGTACGAATCCGTGACCGTCTTCTTTTCTGATATTACTAACTTTACCGTGATCAGTT
CAAGGACATCCACTAAGGACATGATGGCCACCCTGAACAAGCTGTGGCTGGAATATGATGCCATTGCTAA
GCGGTGGGGAGTGTATAAAGTCGAGACAATCGGCGACGCTTATCTGGGAGTGACTGGAGCACCAGACGTG
GTCCCTGATCACGCAGAGCGAGCTTGCAACTTCGCCGTGGATATCATCGAAATGATTAAGAGCTTTAAAA
CCATCACAGGCGAGTCCATTAACATCCGCATTGGCCTGAATAGCGGACCTGTGACCGCAGGAGTCCTGGG
CGACCTGAACCCACACTGGTGTCTGGTGGGAGATACAGTCAATACTGCCTCCCGGATGGAATCTACAAGT
AAAGCTGGCCACATCCATATTTCAGAGAGCACCTACCATTTCATCAAGTCTAAATTTGTGACACAGCCTC
TGGATGTGATGGAGGTGAAAGGCAAAGGCAAAATGCAGACTTATTGGGTGCTGGGCAGAAAATCGGTACC
CGCGGCCGAGGGCAGAGGAAGTCTTCTAACATGCGGTGACGTGGAGGAGAATCCCGGCCCTGCACCGGGA
TCCGCGGCCGCCATGGTGGCCTCCTCCGAGGACGTCATCAAAGAGTTCATGCGCTTCAAGGTGCGCATGG
AGGGCTCCGTGAACGGCCACGAGTTCGAGATCGAGGGCGAGGGCGAGGGCCGCCCCTACGAGGGCACCCA
GACCGCCAAGCTGAAGGTGACCAAGGGCGGCCCCCTGCCCTTCGCCTGGGACATCCTGTCCCCCCAGTTC
CAGTACGGCTCCAAGGCGTACGTGAAGCACCCCGCCGACATCCCCGACTACAAGAAGCTGTCCTTCCCCG
AGGGCTTCAAGTGGGAGCGCGTGATGAACTTCGAGGACGGCGGCGTGGTGACCGTGACCCAGGACTCCTC
CCTGCAGGACGGCACGCTGATCTACAAGGTGAAGTTCCGCGGCACCAACTTCCCCCCCGACGGCCCCGTA
ATGCAGAAGAAGACCATGGGCTGGGAGGCCTCCACCGAGCGCCTGTACCCCCGCGACGGCGTGCTGAAGG
GCGAGATCCACCAGGCCCTGAAGCTGAAGGACGGCGGCCACTACCTGGTGGAGTTCAAGACCATCTACAT
GGCCAAGAAGCCCGTGCAGCTGCCCGGCTACTACTACGTGGACACCAAGCTGGACATCACCTCCCACAAC
GAGGACTACACCATCGTGGAACAGTACGAGCGCTCCGAGGGCCGCCACCACCTGTTCCTGGGGCATGGCA
CCGGCAGCACCGGCAGCGGCAGCTCCGGCACCGCCTCCTCCGAGGACGTCATCAAAGAGTTCATGCGCTT
CAAGGTGCGCATGGAGGGCTCCGTGAACGGCCACGAGTTCGAGATCGAGGGCGAGGGCGAGGGCCGCCCC
TACGAGGGCACCCAGACCGCCAAGCTGAAGGTGACCAAGGGCGGCCCCCTGCCCTTCGCCTGGGACATCC
TGTCCCCCCAGTTCCAGTACGGCTCCAAGGCGTACGTGAAGCACCCCGCCGACATCCCCGACTACAAGAA
GCTGTCCTTCCCCGAGGGCTTCAAGTGGGAGCGCGTGATGAACTTCGAGGACGGCGGCGTGGTGACCGTG
ACCCAGGACTCCTCCCTGCAGGACGGCACGCTGATCTACAAGGTGAAGTTCCGCGGCACCAACTTCCCCC
CCGACGGCCCCGTAATGCAGAAGAAGACCATGGGCTGGGAGGCCTCCACCGAGCGCCTGTACCCCCGCGA
CGGCGTGCTGAAGGGCGAGATCCACCAGGCCCTGAAGCTGAAGGACGGCGGCCACTACCTGGTGGAGTTC
AAGACCATCTACATGGCCAAGAAGCCCGTGCAGCTGCCCGGCTACTACTACGTGGACACCAAGCTGGACA
TCACCTCCCACAACGAGGACTACACCATCGTGGAACAGTACGAGCGCTCCGAGGGCCGCCACCACCTGTT
CCTGTAGGTCGACTTCGAGCAAAAGCTTATCGATAATCAACCTCTGGATTACAAAATTTGTGAAAGATTG
ACTGGTATTCTTAACTATGTTGCTCCTTTTACGCTATGTGGATACGCTGCTTTAATGCCTTTGTATCATG
CTATTGCTTCCCGTATGGCTTTCATTTTCTCCTCCTTGTATAAATCCTGGTTGCTGTCTCTTTATGAGGA
GTTGTGGCCCGTTGTCAGGCAACGTGGCGTGGTGTGCACTGTGTTTGCTGACGCAACCCCCACTGGTTGG
GGCATTGCCACCACCTGTCAGCTCCTTTCCGGGACTTTCGCTTTCCCCCTCCCTATTGCCACGGCGGAAC
TCATCGCCGCCTGCCTTGCCCGCTGCTGGACAGGGGCTCGGCTGTTGGGCACTGACAATTCCGTGGTGTT
GTCGGGGAAATCATCGTCCTTTCCTTGGCTGCTCGCCTGTGTTGCCACCTGGATTCTGCGCGGGACGTCC
TTCTGCTACGTCCCTTCGGCCCTCAATCCAGCGGACCTTCCTTCCCGCGGCCTGCTGCCGGCTCTGCGGC
CTCTTCCGCGTCTTCGCCTTCGCCCTCAGACGAGTCGGATCTCCCTTTGGGCCGCCTCCCCGCATCGATA
CCGTCGACCTCGAGACGCGATCGCGGCGCGCCGGCCTCTCTGGCCTCGACCTCGAGTCTAGAGATGATCT
ACGGGTGGCATCCCTGTGACCCCTCCCCAGTGCCTCTCCTGGCCCTGGAAGTTGCCACTCCAGTGCCCAC
CAGCCTTGTCCTAATAAAATTAAGTTGCATCATTTTGTCTGACTAGGTGTCCTTCTATAATATTATGGGG
TGGAGGGGGGTGGTATGGAGCAAGGGGCAAGTTGGGAAGACAACCTGTAGGGCCTGCGGGGTCTATTGGG
AACCAAGCTGGAGTGCAGTGGCACAATCTTGGCTCACTGCAATCTCCGCCTCCTGGGTTCAAGCGATTCT
CCTGCCTCAGCCTCCCGAGTTGTTGGGATTCCAGGCATGCATGACCAGGCTCAGCTAATTTTTGTTTTTT
TGGTAGAGACGGGGTTTCACCATATTGGCCAGGCTGGTCTCCAACTCCTAATCTCAGGTGATCTACCCAC
CTTGGCCTCCCAAATTGCTGGGATTACAGGCGTGAACCACTGCTCCCTTCCCTGTCCTTCTGATTTTGTA
GGTAACCACGTGCGGACCGAGCGGCCGCAGGAACCCCTAGTGATGGAGTTGGCCACTCCCTCTCTGCGCG
CTCGCTCGCTCACTGAGGCCGGGCGACCAAAGGTCGCCCGACGCCCGGGCTTTGCCCGGGCGGCCTCAGT
GAGCGAGCGAGCGCGCAGCTGCCTGCAGGGGCGCCTGATGCGGTATTTTCTCCTTACGCATCTGTGCGGT
ATTTCACACCGCATA
[142 nt withheld, positions 5266-5407]
C
[141 nt withheld, positions 5409-5549]
CCTTTGACGTTGGAGTCCACGTTCTTT
[37 nt withheld, positions 5577-5613]
ACCCTATCTCGGGCTATTCTTTTGATTTATAAGGGATTTTGCCGATTTCGGCCTATTGGTTAAAAAATGA
GCTGATTTAACAAAAATTTAACGCGAATTTTAACAAAATATTAACGTTTACAATTTTATGGTGCACTCTC
AGTACAATCTGCTCTGATGCCGCATAGTTAAGCCAGCCCCGACACCCGCCAACACCCGCTGACGCGCCCT
GACGGGCTTGTCTGCTCCCGGCATCCGCTTACAGACAAGCTGTGACCGTCTCCGGGAGCTGCATGTGTCA
GAGGTTTTCACCGTCATCACCGAAACGCGCGAGACGAAAGGGCCTCGTGATACGCCTATTTTTATAGGTT
AATGTCATGATAATAATGGTTTCTTAGACGTCAGGTGGCACTTTTCGGGGAAATGTGCGCGGAACCCCTA
TTTGTTTATTTTTCTAAATACATTCAAATATGTATCCGCTCATGAGACAATAACCCTGATAAATGCTTCA
ATAATATTGAAAAAGGAAGAGTATGAGTATTCAACATTTCCGTGTCGCCCTTATTCCCTTTTTTGCGGCA
TTTTGCCTTCCTGTTTTTGCTCACCCAGAAACGCTGGTGAAAGTAAAAGATGCTGAAGATCAGTTGGGTG
CACGAGTGGGTTACATCGAACTGGATCTCAACAGCGGTAAGATCCTTGAGAGTTTTCGCCCCGAAGAACG
TTTTCCAATGATGAGCACTTTTAAAGTTCTGCTATGTGGCGCGGTATTATCCCGTATTGACGCCGGGCAA
GAGCAACTCGGTCGCCGCATACACTATTCTCAGAATGACTTGGTTGAGTACTCACCAGTCACAGAAAAGC
ATCTTACGGATGGCATGACAGTAAGAGAATTATGCAGTGCTGCCATAACCATGAGTGATAACACTGCGGC
CAACTTACTTCTGACAACGATCGGAGGACCGAAGGAGCTAACCGCTTTTTTGCACAACATGGGGGATCAT
GTAACTCGCCTTGATCGTTGGGAACCGGAGCTGAATGAAGCCATACCAAACGACGAGCGTGACACCACGA
TGCCTGTAGCAATGGCAACAACGTTGCGCAAACTATTAACTGGCGAACTACTTACTCTAGCTTCCCGGCA
ACAATTAATAGACTGGATGGAGGCGGATAAAGTTGCAGGACCACTTCTGCGCTCGGCCCTTCCGGCTGGC
TGGTTTATTGCTGATAAATCTGGAGCCGGTGAGCGTGGGTCTCGCGGTATCATTGCAGCACTGGGGCCAG
ATGGTAAGCCCTCCCGTATCGTAGTTATCTACACGACGGGGAGTCAGGCAACTATGGATGAACGAAATAG
ACAGATCGCTGAGATAGGTGCCTCACTGATTAAGCATTGGTAACTGTCAGACCAAGTTTACTCATATATA
CTTTAGATTGATTTAAAACTTCATTTTTAATTTAAAAGGATCTAGGTGAAGATCCTTTTTGATAATCTCA
TGACCAAAATCCCTTAACGTGAGTTTTCGTTCCACTGAGCGTCAGACCCCGTAGAAAAGATCAAAGGATC
TTCTTGAGATCCTTTTTTTCTGCGCGTAATCTGCTGCTTGCAAACAAAAAAACCACCGCTACCAGCGGTG
GTTTGTTTGCCGGATCAAGAGCTACCAACTCTTTTTCCGAAGGTAACTGGCTTCAGCAGAGCGCAGATAC
CAAATACTGTCCTTCTAGTGTAGCCGTAGTTAGGCCACCACTTCAAGAACTCTGTAGCACCGCCTACATA
CCTCGCTCTGCTAATCCTGTTACCAGTGGCTGCTGCCAGTGGCGATAAGTCGTGTCTTACCGGGTTGGAC
TCAAGACGATAGTTACCGGATAAGGCGCAGCGGTCGGGCTGAACGGGGGGTTCGTGCACACAGCCCAGCT
TGGAGCGAACGACCTACACCGAACTGAGATACCTACAGCGTGAGCTATGAGAAAGCGCCACGCTTCCCGA
AGGGAGAAAGGCGGACAGGTATCCGGTAAGCGGCAGGGTCGGAACAGGAGAGCGCACGAGGGAGCTTCCA
GGGGGAAACGCCTGGTATCTTTATAGTCCTGTCGGGTTTCGCCACCTCTGACTTGAGCGTCGATTTTTGT
GATGCTCGTCAGGGGGGCGGAGCCTATGGAAAAACGCCAGCAACGCGGCCTTTTTACGGTTCCTGGCCTT
TTGCTGGCCTTTTGCTCACATGTCCTGCAGGCAGCTGCGCGCTCGCTCGCTCACTGAGGCCGCCCGGGCA
AAGCCCGGGCGTCGGGCGACCTTTGGTCGCCCGGCCTCAGTGAGCGAGCGAGCGCGCAGAGAGGGAGTGG
CCAACTCCATCACTAGGGGTTCCTGCGGCCGCACGCGTCGA
