>Addgene plasmid #66779 | pAAV Syn hBE Rh Guanylyl Cyclase1 2A tDimer | addgene partial sequence | sequence record 118821 | WPRE-R 5'-CATAGCGTAAAAGGAGCAACA-3'
ACAGGAACAGGTGGTGGCGGCCCTCGGAGCGCTCGTACTGTTCCACGATGGTGTAGTCCTCGTTGTGGGA
GGTGATGTCCAGCTTGGTGTCCACGTAGTAGTAGCCGGGCAGCTGCACGGGCTTCTTGGCCATGTAGATG
GTCTTGAACTCCACCAGGTAGTGGCCGCCGTCCTTCAGCTTCAGGGCCTGGTGGATCTCGCCCTTCAGCA
CGCCGTCGCGGGGGTACAGGCGCTCGGTGGAGGCCTCCCAGCCCATGGTCTTCTTCTGCATTACGGGGCC
GTCGGGGGGGAAGTTGGTGCCGCGGAACTTCACCTTGTAGATCAGCGTGCCGTCCTGCAGGGAGGAGTCC
TGGGTCACGGTCACCACGCCGCCGTCCTCGAAGTTCATCACGCGCTCCCACTTGAAGCCCTCGGGGAAGG
ACAGCTTCTTGTAGTCGGGGATGTCGGCGGGGTGCTTCACGTACGCCTTGGAGCCGTACTGGAACTGGGG
GGACAGGATGTCCCAGGCGAAGGGCAGGGGGCCGCCCTTGGTCACCTTCAGCTTGGCGGTCTGGGTGCCC
TCGTAGGGGCGGCCCTCGCCCTCGCCCTCGATCTCGAACTCGTGGCCGTTCACGGAGCCCTCCATGCGCA
CCTTGAAGCGCATGAACTCTTTGATGACGTCCTCGGAGGAGGCGGTGCCGGAGCTGCCGCTGCCGGTGCT
GCCGGTGCCATGCCCCAGGAACAGGTGGTGGCGGCCCTCGGAGCGCTCGTACTGTTCCACGATGGTGTAG
TCCTCGTTGTGGGAGGTGATGTCCAGCTTGGTGTCCACGTAGTAGTAGCCGGGCAGCTGCACGGGCTTCT
TGGCCATGTAGATGGTCTTGAACTCCACCAGGTAGTGGC
