>Addgene plasmid #66779 | pAAV Syn hBE Rh Guanylyl Cyclase1 2A tDimer | addgene partial sequence | sequence record 118822 | pMH4-5 5'-gactcagcgctgcctcagtctg-3'
TGTCGTGCCTGAGAGCGCAGTCGAATTCGCAATAATGTCTATGAAAGATAAGGATAATAACCTGAGAGGA
GCTTGTTCTAGCTGTAACTGCCCTGAATACTGTTTTAGCCCAACTTCCACCCTGTGCGACGATTGCAAGT
GTTCCGTGACCAAACACCCAATCGTCGAACAGCCCCTGTCCCGAAACGGATCTTTCCGGAGCTCCGGAGC
AAGTCTGCTGCCATCACCTTCTAGTCCCAATGTGAAGATTACCTCTACAGTCGGCCTGCGGAGTAGAAAA
AGCGAGTCCCAGGCAAACGTGCGCGGGTCTATGATCTCTAACAGTAATTCAGGAAGCCGATCCAACAATA
GTGGAGGAGCAGGAGGAGGGTCAGGAGGCTCAAGCTCCTCTAAGGGGGGCAGCGCCCTGGCTAACTACCA
GTCCGCTATGTCTGAGCTGTGGTCTTGGAATATGATGCTGAGTACTCCTTCACTGAAATTCCTGACCGTG
CAGTTTACCACATGGATTGTGCTGACTACCGTCGGCGCCATCTACACTCTGTTCTTTCATGAAAGACAGG
CTTATAATAGGGGGTGGGCAGACATCTGGTACGGCTATGGGGCTTTCGGATTTGGCCTGGGGCTGAGCTT
CGCATATATGGGCTTCACCGGCGCCAGAAACCCAGAGAAGAAAGCTCTGAGCCTGTGCCTGCTGGGGGTG
AATTTCATTAGCTTTATGTCCTACATCATCATCATGCTGCGGCTGACTCCCACCATCGAAGGCACCATGG
